>Addgene plasmid #39162 | UXS1 | depositor partial sequence | sequence record 49213 | UXS1 sequence 1042 bps
ATGCACCATCATCATCATCATTCTTCTGGTGTAGATCTGGGTACCGAGAACCTGTACTTCCAATCCATGG
AGAAAGACCGCAAACGCATCCTTATCACCGGCGGTGCAGGTTTCGTTGGTTCCCATCTGACCGATAAACT
GATGATGGACGGCCACGAGGTTACTGTAGTAGACAACTTCTTCACTGGCCGTAAACGTAACGTAGAGCAC
TGGATTGGCCACGAAAACTTCGAACTGATCAACCACGACGTTGTTGAGCCACTGTATATCGAGGTTGACC
AGATCTACCATCTGGCATCACCGGCTTCACCACCAAACTACATGTACAACCCTATCAAGACCCTGAAAAC
TAACACCATCGGCACCTTGAACATGCTGGGTCTCGCAAAACGCGTTGGTGCTCGTCTGTTGCTGGCTTCC
ACGAGCGAGGTATACGGCGACCCAGAAGTTCACCCACAGTCCGAAGATTATTGGGGCCACGTTAACCCGA
TCGGTCCACGTGCTTGTTATGACGAAGGTAAACGTGTGGCAGAAACCATGTGCTACGCATACATGAAACA
AGAGGGCGTAGAAGTCCGCGTAGCACGTATCTTCAATACTTTCGGTCCGCGTATGCACATGAACGATGGC
CGTGTTGTTTCTAACTTCATCCTCCAAGCCCTCCAGGGTGAACCACTTACCGTTTATGGTTCTGGTTCGC
AGACTCGTGCATTCCAATATGTATCTGACCTGGTTAACGGCCTGGTCGCTCTGATGAACTCCAACGTTTC
TTCTCCAGTAAACCTGGGCAACCCAGAAGAGCATACTATTCTGGAATTCGCACAACTCATTAAGAACCTG
GTTGGTTCTGGTTCCGAAATTCAGTTCCTTAGCGAAGCGCAGGATGACCCACAGAAGCGCAAACCTGATA
TTAAGAAGGCGAAACTGATGCTGGGTTGGGAACCGGTAGTGCCATTGGAGGAGGGTCTGAACAAGGCGAT
CCACTATTTCCGTAAGGAACTTGAGTATCAGGCGAACAATCAGTGACAGTAAAGGTGGATAC
