>Addgene plasmid #39162 | UXS1 | addgene partial sequence | sequence record 52547 | T7_term
TAGCAGCCGGATCTCAGTGGTGGTGGTGGTGGTGCTCGAGTGCGGCCGCAAGTCTTGTCGACGGAGCTCG
AATTCGGATCCGTATCCACCTTTACTGTCACTGATTGTTCGCCTGATACTCAAGTTCCTTACGGAAATAG
TGGATCGCCTTGTTCAGACCCTCCTCCAATGGCACTACCGGTTCCCAACCCAGCATCAGTTTCGCCTTCT
TAATATCAGGTTTGCGCTTCTGTGGGTCATCCTGCGCTTCGCTAAGGAACTGAATTTCGGAACCAGAACC
AACCAGGTTCTTAATGAGTTGTGCGAATTCCAGAATAGTATGCTCTTCTGGGTTGCCCAGGTTTACTGGA
GAAGAAACGTTGGAGTTCATCAGAGCGACCAGGCCGTTAACCAGGTCAGATACATATTGGAATGCACGAG
TCTGCGAACCAGAACCATAAACGGTAAGTGGTTCACCCTGGAGGGCTTGGAGGATGAAGTTAGAAACAAC
ACGGCCATCGTTCATGTGCATACGCGGACCGAAAGTATTGAAGATACGTGCTACGCGGACTTCTACGCCC
TCTTGTTTCATGTATGCGTAGCACATGGTTTCTGCCACACGTTTACCTTCGTCATAACAAGCACGTGGAC
CGATCGGGTTAACGTGGCCCCAATAATCTTCGGACTGTGGGTGAACTTCTGGGTCGCCGTATACCTCGCT
CGTGGAAGCCAGCAACAGACGAGCACCAACGCGTTTTGCGAGACCCAGCATGTTCAAGGTGCCGATGGTG
TTAGTTTTCAGGGTCTTGATAGGGTTGTACATGTAGTTTGGTGGTGAAGCCGGTGATGCCAGATGGTAGA
TCTGGTCAACCTCGATATACAGTGG
