>Addgene plasmid #39162 | UXS1 | addgene partial sequence | sequence record 52548 | T7 5'-TAATACGACTCACTATAGGG-3'
GAGAATTCCCTCTGAATATTTTGTTTACTTTAAGAAGGAGATATACATATGCACCATCATCATCATCATT
CTTCTGGTGTAGATCTGGGTACCGAGAACCTGTACTTCCAATCCATGGAGAAAGACCGCAAACGCATCCT
TATCACCGGCGGTGCAGGTTTCGTTGGTTCCCATCTGACCGATAAACTGATGATGGACGGCCACGAGGTT
ACTGTAGTAGACAACTTCTTCACTGGCCGTAAACGTAACGTAGAGCACTGGATTGGCCACGAAAACTTCG
AACTGATCAACCACGACGTTGTTGAGCCACTGTATATCGAGGTTGACCAGATCTACCATCTGGCATCACC
GGCTTCACCACCAAACTACATGTACAACCCTATCAAGACCCTGAAAACTAACACCATCGGCACCTTGAAC
ATGCTGGGTCTCGCAAAACGCGTTGGTGCTCGTCTGTTGCTGGCTTCCACGAGCGAGGTATACGGCGACC
CAGAAGTTCACCCACAGTCCGAAGATTATTGGGGCCACGTTAACCCGATCGGTCCACGTGCTTGTTATGA
CGAAGGTAAACGTGTGGCAGAAACCATGTGCTACGCATACATGAAACAAGAGGGCGTAGAAGTCCGCGTA
GCACGTATCTTCAATACTTTCGGTCCGCGTATGCACATGAACGATGGCCGTGTTGTTTCTAACTTCATCC
TCCAAGCCCTCCAGGGTGAACCACTTACCGTTTATGGTTCTGGTTCGCAGACTCGTGCATTCCAATATGT
ATCTGACCTGGTTAACGGCCTGGTCGCTCTGATGAACTCCAACGTTTCTTCTCCAGTAA
