[The description below was written by a language model from this plasmid's Addgene catalogue record.]
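Description:
UXS1 is a bacterial expression plasmid built on the pLIC-SGC1 backbone from the SGC, a vector designed for ligation-independent cloning of protein-coding fragments. It is maintained in E. coli under ampicillin selection and is recorded as low copy. The record does not list the origin of replication or explicitly name the promoter. However, the sequencing primers are T7 and T7-term, which suggests the insert sits between a T7 promoter and T7 terminator, as is usual for T7 polymerase-driven expression in suitable E. coli hosts. No feature table is provided, so this arrangement cannot be confirmed from the record.

The insert is a codon-optimized sequence of about 1 kb encoding human UXS1 (UDP-glucuronate decarboxylase 1, also known as SDR6E1, UGD or hUXS1). This enzyme belongs to the short-chain dehydrogenase/reductase family and converts UDP-glucuronate to UDP-xylose. The record cautions that the insert may not be the full open reading frame, which is consistent with a domain-bounded construct chosen for its crystallization behaviour, but the exact boundaries are not stated. The protein carries an N-terminal His tag followed by a TEV protease site. The tag allows purification by immobilized metal affinity chromatography, and TEV cleavage can then remove it to leave near-native protein.

The stated purpose is recombinant protein production in bacteria for structure determination, and the record links the construct to a deposited PDB structure of UXS1. It could also plausibly supply purified enzyme for biochemical or ligand-binding studies, although the record does not mention such uses.
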