Addgene plasmid #39162: UXS1
Purpose: Bacterial expression for structure determination; may not be full ORF
Depositing lab: Nicola Burgess-Brown. Depositing organization: University of Oxford.
Backbone
  Vector backbone: pLIC-SGC1
  Backbone manufacturer: SGC
  Vector type: Bacterial Expression
Growth in bacteria
  Bacterial resistance: Ampicillin, 100 μg/mL
  Growth temperature: 37°C
  Growth strain: Mach1
  Copy number: Low Copy
Gene/Insert
  Gene/Insert name: UXS1 (alt names: UDP-glucuronate decarboxylase 1 [Genbank entry]; PDB:2B69)
  Species: H. sapiens (human)
  Insert size (bp): 1042
  Mutation: codon-optimized
  Entrez Gene: UXS1 (a.k.a. SDR6E1, UGD, hUXS, hUXS1)
  Tag / fusion protein: His Tev (N terminal on insert)
  Cloning method: Ligation Independent Cloning
  Sequencing primers: 5′ T7; 3′ T7-term
Terms and licenses: Academic/Nonprofit Terms; Industry Terms: Not Available to Industry
How to cite: UXS1 was a gift from Nicola Burgess-Brown (Addgene plasmid # 39162 ; http://n2t.net/addgene:39162 ; RRID:Addgene_39162)
